>Addgene plasmid #44936 | pET15b-At 14-3-3 epsilon | depositor partial sequence | sequence record 62590 | Sequenced using T7 primer (includes full insert)
ATGGGCAGCAGCCATCATCATCATCATCACAGCAGCGGCCTGGTGCCGCGCGGCAGCCATATGGAGAATG
AGAGGGAAAAGCAGGTTTACTTGGCTAAGCTCTCCGAGCAAACCGAAAGATACGATGAAATGGTGGAGGC
GATGAAGAAAGTTGCTCAGCTTGATGTGGAGCTAACTGTGGAAGAGAGGAATCTTGTATCTGTAGGGTAC
AAGAATGTGATTGGTGCAAGGAGAGCATCATGGAGAATACTATCTTCCATTGAGCAGAAGGAAGAGTCCA
AGGGAAATGATGAAAATGTCAAGAGGCTTAAGAATTATCGTAAGAGAGTTGAAGATGAGCTTGCTAAAGT
TTGTAATGACATCTTGTCTGTCATTGATAAGCATCTCATTCCATCGTCTAACGCTGTGGAGTCAACTGTC
TTTTTCTACAAAATGAAAGGAGATTACTATCGCTATCTTGCGGAGTTCAGTTCTGGTGCTGAACGCAAGG
AAGCTGCAGATCAGTCTCTTGAAGCATATAAGGCTGCTGTTGCTGCTGCAGAGAATGGTTTGGCACCCAC
ACATCCAGTTAGACTTGGCTTGGCGTTGAACTTTTCAGTTTTCTACTATGAGATCTTGAACTCTCCCGAA
AGCGCATGCCAATTGGCTAAGCAAGCATTCGATGATGCAATTGCTGAACTTGACAGCCTCAACGAGGAAT
CATACAAAGACAGCACTCTTATTATGCAGCTACTTAGAGACAATCTCACCTTGTGGACTTCAGACCTTAA
TGAGGAAGGAGATGAGAGAACCAAAGGTGCTGATGAGCCTCAAGATGAGAACTAAATCCTCTGTGAGAAG
AGAAACGACTCTTGCTGCATCCTGAATCTTGAAGTGAAGACAGTAAGTGTCGTTGTTTGTTACTCGAATG
TGTATTTTTATCTATGTCTTCTGATGGTGTTTTTCCAGATTCTTGAACTTTTCACACACAACACTGGCGT
TGCGTATCTGGATCGGCTGCTAACAAAGCCGGAAAGGGAAGCTGAGTTGGCTGCTTGCCACCCGCCTACN
NANTACATNNNN
