>Addgene plasmid #44936 | pET15b-At 14-3-3 epsilon | addgene partial sequence | sequence record 63901 | T7 5'-TAATACGACTCACTATAGGG-3'
ACTTTAAGAAGGAGATATACCATGGGCAGCAGCCATCATCATCATCATCACAGCAGCGGCCTGGTGCCGC
GCGGCAGCCATATGGAGAATGAGAGGGAAAAGCAGGTTTACTTGGCTAAGCTCTCCGAGCAAACCGAAAG
ATACGATGAAATGGTGGAGGCGATGAAGAAAGTTGCTCAGCTTGATGTGGAGCTAACTGTGGAAGAGAGG
AATCTTGTATCTGTAGGGTACAAGAATGTGATTGGTGCAAGGAGAGCATCATGGAGAATACTATCTTCCA
TTGAGCAGAAGGAAGAGTCCAAGGGAAATGATGAAAATGTCAAGAGGCTTAAGAATTATCGTAAGAGAGT
TGAAGATGAGCTTGCTAAAGTTTGTAATGACATCTTGTCTGTCATTGATAAGCATCTCATTCCATCGTCT
AACGCTGTGGAGTCAACTGTCTTTTTCTACAAAATGAAAGGAGATTACTATCGCTATCTTGCGGAGTTCA
GTTCTGGTGCTGAACGCAAGGAAGCTGCAGATCAGTCTCTTGAAGCATATAAGGCTGCTGTTGCTGCTGC
AGAGAATGGTTTGGCACCCACACATCCAGTTAGACTTGGCTTGGCGTTGAACTTTTCAGTTTTCTACTAT
GAGATCTTGAACTCTCCCGAAAGCGCATGCCAATTGGCTAAGCAAGCATTCGATGATGCAATTGCTGAAC
TTGACAGCCTCAACGAGGAATCATACAAAGACAGCACTCTTATTATGCAGCTACTTAGAGACAATCTCAC
CTTGTGGACTTCAGACCTTAATGAGGAAGGAGATGAGAGAACCAAAGGTGCTGATGAGCCTCAAGATGAG
AACTAAATCCTCTGTGAGAAGAGAAACGACT
