[The description below was written by a language model from this plasmid's Addgene catalogue record.]
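Description:
pET15b-At 14-3-3 epsilon is a bacterial expression plasmid built on the pET15b backbone, carrying the coding sequence for the Arabidopsis thaliana 14-3-3 epsilon isoform (also known as GRF10, general regulatory factor 10, or GF14 epsilon; locus AT1G22300). The insert of about 765 bp was placed between the NdeI and BamHI sites of the roughly 5.7 kb vector, giving a total size of about 6.5 kb. The record does not say whether either site survived cloning. The plasmid is selected with ampicillin, is listed as low copy, and is maintained in a cloning strain (XL1 Blue). No feature table is provided, so the origin of replication and other backbone elements are not itemised in the record.

Expression is driven by the T7 promoter, so protein production requires a host that supplies T7 RNA polymerase, typically an E. coli strain carrying an inducible chromosomal copy of the polymerase gene, rather than the cloning strain used for propagation. Cloning at NdeI puts the open reading frame in frame with the backbone-encoded N-terminal His tag, allowing the recombinant protein to be purified by immobilised metal affinity chromatography. A T7 terminator lies downstream of the insert, as implied by the listed sequencing primers that flank the cassette.

The construct is suited to producing purified recombinant 14-3-3 epsilon for biochemical and structural work. The associated publication concerns how exposed loop domains of complexed 14-3-3 proteins contribute to structural diversity and functional specificity among isoforms, which suggests it was one of several isoform expression constructs, although the record does not describe the specific experiments performed with it.
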