Addgene plasmid #44936: pET15b-At 14-3-3 epsilon
Depositing lab: Robert Ferl. Depositing organization: University of Florida. Publication: Exposed loop domains of complexed 14-3-3 proteins contribute to structural diversity and functional specificity. Sehnke PC, Laughner B, Cardasis H, Powell D, Ferl RJ. Plant Physiol. 2006 Feb;140(2):647-60. Epub 2006 Jan 11. 10.1104/pp.105.073916 PubMed 16407442.
Backbone
  Vector backbone: pET15b
  Backbone size w/o insert (bp): 5700
  Total vector size (bp): 6500
  Vector type: Bacterial Expression
Growth in bacteria
  Bacterial resistance: Ampicillin, 100 μg/mL
  Growth temperature: 37°C
  Growth strain: XL1 Blue
  Copy number: Low Copy
Gene/Insert
  Gene/Insert name: 14-3-3 epsilon (alt name: GRF10)
  Species: A. thaliana (mustard weed)
  Insert size (bp): 765
  GenBank ID: NM_102081.3
  Entrez Gene: GRF10 (a.k.a. AT1G22300, 14-3-3 PROTEIN G-BOX FACTOR14 EPSILON, 14-3-3EPSILON, GF14 EPSILON, general regulatory factor 10)
  Promoter: T7
  Tag / fusion protein: His tag (N terminal on backbone)
  Cloning method: Restriction Enzyme; 5′ cloning site NdeI (unknown if destroyed); 3′ cloning site BamHI (unknown if destroyed)
  Sequencing primers: 5′ T7; 3′ T7 terminator
Terms and licenses: Academic/Nonprofit Terms; Industry Terms: Not Available to Industry
How to cite: pET15b-At 14-3-3 epsilon was a gift from Robert Ferl (Addgene plasmid # 44936 ; http://n2t.net/addgene:44936 ; RRID:Addgene_44936)
